>Addgene plasmid #232512 | pBEL2819 | addgene full sequence | sequence record 464728 | Addgene NGS Result
CATTCAGAGAAGAAACCAATTGTCCATATTGCATCAGACATTGCCGTCACTGCGTCTTTTACTGGCTCTT
CTCGCTAACCAAACCGGTAACCCCGCTTATTAAAAGCATTCTGTAACAAAGCGGGACCAAAGCCATGACA
AAAACGCGTAACAAAAGTGTCTATAATCACGGCAGAAAAGTCCACATTGATTATTTGCACGGCGTCACAC
TTTGCTATGCCATAGCATTTTTATCCATAAGATTAGCGGATCCTACCTGACGCTTTTTATCGCAACTCTC
TACTGTTTCTCCATACCCGTTTTTTTGGGCTAGCCGAAGGGTGAATTATGCATCACCACCATCACCATCA
GCATCAACACGAAAATCTGTATTTTCAGGGGATGGCTCTTAACACACCACAAATTACGCCGACAAAAAAG
ATAACAGTGAGGGCAATCGGCGAGGAACTGCCGCGTAGTAGTGGAGGCGGGTCTGACGGGCGCGACTGGT
CGCTAACGCGCCTGGCGGCAATGGCCTTCACCATGCTGTTGCTTATGCCGTTTGCCTGGGGCGAACCGCT
GTTGCATATCTGGCTGTTAGGCATTCGTATTGACGCCAACGTTATGCAAGGCATCTGGCAAATGACCAAA
CAGGGCGATGCGATAACGGGGTCGATGGTCTTTTTCTGCGTTATTGGTGCCCCGCTCATTCTGGTGACCT
CCATAGCTTATTTATGGTTTGGTAACCGACTGGGAATGAATTTACGTCCGGTACTGCTGATGCTTGAGCG
ACTTAAAGAGTGGGTAATGCTCGATATCTACCTGGTCGGCATTGGCGTTGCTTCTATAAAGGTACAGGAT
TATGCCCATATCCAGGCTGGTGTCGGCTTGTTCTCTTTTGTGGCGTTGGTGATTTTAACGACGGTGACGT
TGTCACATCTTAATGTCGAAGAACTGTGGGAGCGATTTTATCCGCAGCGCAGTAGTGGAGGCGGGTCTGG
TGGCGGCTCCCGTCGTCGTCATAGTCTGCAAAAATGCTGGGCGGCGCTGTTAGCGTCAATCGTTTTATTG
TTACCTGCCAACCTGTTGCCTATTTCTATCATTTATCTGAACGGAGGACGGCAGGAAGATACAATTCTTT
CCGGAATTATGTCGCTGGCAAGTAGCAACATTGCGGTTGCAGGAATCGTGTTTATCGCCAGTATTCTGGT
ACCGTTTACTAAAGTGATCGTCATGTTCACTTTACTGTTGAGCATTCATTTTAAATGCCAGCAAGGTTTA
CGCACACGCATTCTGTTACTGCGGATGGTGACCTGGATTGGTCGCTGGTCGATGCTCGACCTGTTTGTCA
TATCTTTAACCATGTCGCTGATTAATCGCGATCAGATCCTCGCTTTTACTATGGGACCGGCTGCGTTTTA
TTTCGGCGCAGCGGTAATTTTGACTATTCTTGCTGTGGAATGGCTGGACAGCCGCTTACTTTGGGATGCA
CATGAGTCAGGAAACGCCCGCTTCGACGACTGAAGCGCAGATTAAAAATAAACGCCGTATCTCACCTTTC
TGGCTGCTGCCGTTCATCGCGCTAATGATTGCCAGTTGGCTGATTTGGGACAGTTATCAGGACCGGGGTA
ATACCGTCACCATCGACTTTATGTCGGCGGATGGTATTGTTCCAGGCCGTACGCCTGTTCGTTATCAGGG
CGTTGAAGTCGGAACAGTGCAGGATATCAGCCTCAGCGACGATCTTCGTAAGATTGAAGTCAAGGTCAGC
ATCAAGTCCGATATGAAAGATGCGCTGCGCGAAGAGACTCAGTTCTGGCTGGTGACGCCAAAAGCATCGT
TGGCAGGTGTCTCCGGGCTGGACGCCCTCGTCGGTGGGAACTATATCGGCATGATGCCGGGTAAAGGTAA
AGAGCAGGATCACTTTGTCGCACTCGATACCCAACCGAAATATCGGCTGGACAATGGCGATCTGATGATC
CACCTGCAAGCCCCCGATCTCGGTTCGCTGAACAGCGGTTCATTGGTCTATTTCCGCAAGATCCCGGTGG
GAAAAGTCTACGACTATGCCATCAATCCCAACAAGCAAGGCGTGGTGATTGATGTCCTGATCGAGCGGCG
TTTTACCGATCTGGTGAAAAAAGGTAGCCGTTTCTGGAACGTTTCCGGCGTTGATGCCAACGTCAGTATC
AGTGGCGCGAAGGTGAAACTGGAAAGCCTGGCGGCACTGGTTAACGGTGCGATTGCCTTCGATTCACCAG
AAGAGTCGAAACCTGCCGAGGCGGAAGATACCTTTGGTCTGTATGAAGATCTGGCCCACAGCCAGCGTGG
CGTAATAATAAAACTGGAACTGCCGAGTGGGGCCGGATTAACCGCCGACTCGACGCCGTTAATGTATCAG
GGGCTGGAAGTCGGACAGCTGACTAAACTGGATTTAAATCCTGGTGGTAAAGTCACAGGGGAAATGACCG
TTGATCCCAGCGTCGTTACCCTGCTTCGTGAAAATACCCGCATCGAATTACGCAACCCGAAATTATCCCT
TAGCGATGCTAATCTCAGCGCCCTGCTGACCGGCAAAACCTTCGAGCTGGTGCCCGGCGATGGCGAGCCA
CGCAAAGAGTTCGTTGTTGTGCCAGGCGAAAAAGCACTGCTGCATGAACCTGATGTTCTGACGCTGACCC
TGACCGCGCCGGAAAGTTACGGTATTGATGCGGGTCAGCCGCTCATTCTTCACGGCGTGCAGGTAGGCCA
GGTTATCGATCGTAAACTCACCAGCAAAGGCGTCACCTTTACCGTCGCCATCGAGCCTCAGCATCGCGAA
CTGGTAAAAGGCGATAGCAAATTTGTCGTCAACAGCCGTGTCGATGTGAAGGTGGGGCTGGATGGCGTTG
AGTTTCTCGGTGCCAGCGCCTCAGAATGGATCAATGGCGGGATACGTATTCTGCCGGGCGATAAAGGTGA
GATGAAAGCCAGCTATCCACTGTATGCCAATTTGGAAAAAGCGCTGGAGAACAGCCTTAGCGATTTACCC
ACCACAACCGTGAGTTTGAGTGCAGAGACGCTGCCGGATGTGCAGGCAGGATCGGTAGTGCTGTACCGTA
AATTTGAAGTTGGTGAAGTGATTACCGTGCGTCCGCGAGCTAACGCGTTTGATATCGATCTGCATATTAA
GCCGGAGTATCGCAACCTTCTGACCAGCAATAGCGTGTTCTGGGCAGAAGGCGGGGCGAAAGTTCAGCTG
AATGGTAGTGGTCTGACCGTACAGGCATCCCCGCTCTCCAGAGCATTAAAGGGAGCCATTAGCTTCGACA
ACCTCAGCGGTGCCAGCGCCAGTCAGCGTAAAGGCGATAAGCGTATTCTGTATGCTTCCGAAACAGCGGC
CCGTGCGGTTGGCGGGCAGATTACGCTTCACGCTTTCGATGCCGGAAAACTGGCGGTCGGGATGCCAATT
CGCTATCTCGGTATTGATATCGGGCAAATCCAGACGCTGGATCTGATTACCGCACGCAATGAAGTACAGG
CAAAGGCGGTACTTTACCCGGAATATGTCCAGACCTTTGCTCGCGGTGGTACGCGCTTCTCAGTGGTCAC
ACCGCAAATTTCGGCAGCTGGCGTTGAGCATCTTGATACTATCCTCCAGCCGTATATCAACGTCGAACCA
GGCCGGGGCAATCCTCGCCGCGACTTTGAATTACAAGAGGCCACCATTACTGATTCGCGTTACCTGGATG
GCTTAAGCATTATTGTTGAAGCGCCGGAAGCCGGTTCGTTAGGCATCGGTACGCCTGTGCTGTTCCGTGG
TCTGGAAGTCGGTACGGTTACAGGAATGACGCTGGGGACATTGTCAGATCGCGTGATGATTGCGATGCGC
ATCAGTAAACGCTATCAACACCTGGTGCGTAACAATTCCGTCTTCTGGTTGGCATCGGGTTACAGTCTGG
ACTTTGGTCTGACGGGCGGCGTAGTGAAAACCGGCACCTTTAACCAGTTTATCCGTGGCGGCATCGCCTT
CGCCACGCCTCCGGGTACGCCACTGGCACCGAAAGCCCAGGAAGGCAAACACTTCCTGTTGCAGGAAAGT
GAACCGAAAGAGTGGCGTGAATGGGGAACTGCGCTTCCCAAATAAGGTACCAAATTCCAGAAAAGAGACG
CTGAAAAGCGTCTTTTTTCGTTTTGGTCCTGGTCTGAGGAATGGTTGTAAGCTTGGCTGTTTTGGCGGAT
GAGAGAAGATTTTCAGCCTGATACAGATTAAATCAGAACGCAGAAGCGGTCTGATAAAACAGAATTTGCC
TGGCGGCAGTAGCGCGGTGGTCCCACCTGACCCCATGCCGAACTCAGAAGTGAAACGCCGTAGCGCCGAT
GGTAGTGTGGGGTCTCCCCATGCGAGAGTAGGGAACTGCCAGGCATCAAATAAAACGAAAGGCTCAGTCG
AAAGACTGGGCCTTTCGTTTTATCTGTTGTTTGTCGGTGAACGCTCTCCTGAGTAGGACAAATCCGCCGG
GAGCGGATTTGAACGTTGCGAAGCAACGGCCCGGAGGGTGGCGGGCAGGACGCCCGCCATAAACTGCCAG
GCATCAAATTAAGCAGAAGGCCATCCTGACGGATGGCCTTTTTGCGTTTCTACAAACTCTTTTGTTTATT
TTTCTAAATACATTCAAATATGTATCCGCTCATGAGACAATAACCCTGATAAATGCTTCAATAATATTGA
AAAAGGAAGAGTATGAGTATTCAACATTTCCGTGTCGCCCTTATTCCCTTTTTTGCGGCATTTTGCCTTC
CTGTTTTTGCTCACCCAGAAACGCTGGTGAAAGTAAAAGATGCTGAAGATCAGTTGGGTGCACGAGTGGG
TTACATCGAACTGGATCTCAACAGCGGTAAGATCCTTGAGAGTTTTCGCCCCGAAGAACGTTTTCCAATG
ATGAGCACTTTTAAAGTTCTGCTATGTGGCGCGGTATTATCCCGTGTTGACGCCGGGCAAGAGCAACTCG
GTCGCCGCATACACTATTCTCAGAATGACTTGGTTGAGTACTCACCAGTCACAGAAAAGCATCTTACGGA
TGGCATGACAGTAAGAGAATTATGCAGTGCTGCCATAACCATGAGTGATAACACTGCGGCCAACTTACTT
CTGACAACGATCGGAGGACCGAAGGAGCTAACCGCTTTTTTGCACAACATGGGGGATCATGTAACTCGCC
TTGATCGTTGGGAACCGGAGCTGAATGAAGCCATACCAAACGACGAGCGTGACACCACGATGCCTGCAGC
AATGGCAACAACGTTGCGCAAACTATTAACTGGCGAACTACTTACTCTAGCTTCCCGGCAACAATTAATA
GACTGGATGGAGGCGGATAAAGTTGCAGGACCACTTCTGCGCTCGGCCCTTCCGGCTGGCTGGTTTATTG
CTGATAAATCTGGAGCCGGTGAGCGTGGGTCTCGCGGTATCATTGCAGCACTGGGGCCAGATGGTAAGCC
CTCCCGTATCGTAGTTATCTACACGACGGGGAGTCAGGCAACTATGGATGAACGAAATAGACAGATCGCT
GAGATAGGTGCCTCACTGATTAAGCATTGGTAACTGTCAGACCAAGTTTACTCATATATACTTTAGATTG
ATT
[125 nt withheld, positions 5604-5728]
C
[141 nt withheld, positions 5730-5870]
CCTTTGACGTTGGAGTCCACGTTCTTT
[37 nt withheld, positions 5898-5934]
ACCCTATCTCGGGCTATTCTTTTGATTTATAAGGGATTTTGCCGATTTCGGCCTATTGGTTAAAAAATGA
GCTGATTTAACAAAAATTTAACGCGAATTTTAACAAAATATTAACGTTTACAATTTAAAAGGATCTAGGT
GAAGATCCTTTTTGATAATCTCATGACCAAAATCCCTTAACGTGAGTTTTCGTTCCACTGAGCGTCAGAC
CCCGTAGAAAAGATCAAAGGATCTTCTTGAGATCCTTTTTTTCTGCGCGTAATCTGCTGCTTGCAAACAA
AAAAACCACCGCTACCAGCGGTGGTTTGTTTGCCGGATCAAGAGCTACCAACTCTTTTTCCGAAGGTAAC
TGGCTCAGCAGAGCGCAGATACCAAATACTGTCCTTCTAGTGTAGCCGTAGTTAGGCCACCACTTCAAGA
ACTCTGTAGCACCGCCTACATACCTCGCTCTGCTAATCCTGTTACCAGTGGCTGCTGCCAGTGGCGATAA
GTCGTGTCTTACCGGGTTGGACTCAAGACGATAGTTACCGGATAAGGCGCAGCGGTCGGGCTGAACGGGG
GGTTCGTGCACACAGCCCAGCTTGGAGCGAACGACCTACACCGAACTGAGATACCTACAGCGTGAGCTAT
GAGAAAGCGCCACGCTTCCCGAAGGGAGAAAGGCGGACAGGTATCCGGTAAGCGGCAGGGTCGGAACAGG
AGAGCGCACGAGGGAGCTTCCAGGGGGAAACGCCTGGTATCTTTATAGTCCTGTCGGGTTTCGCCACCTC
TGACTTGAGCGTCGATTTTTGTGATGCTCGTCAGGGGGGCGGAGCCTATGGAAAAACGCCAGCAACGCGG
CCTTTTTACGGTTCCTGGCCTTTTGCTGGCCTTTTGCTCACATGTTCTTTCCTGCGTTATCCCCTGATTC
TGTGGATAACCGTATTACCGCCTTTGAGTGAGCTGATACCGCTCGCCGCAGCCGAACGACCGAGCGCAGC
GAGTCAGTGAGCGAGGAAGCGGAAGAGCGCCTGATGCGGTATTTTCTCCTTACGCATCTGTGCGGTATTT
CACACCGCATAGGGTCATGGCTGCGCCCCGACACCCGCCAACACCCGCTGACGCGCCCTGACGGGCTTGT
CTGCTCCCGGCATCCGCTTACAGACAAGCTGTGACCGTCTCCGGGAGCTGCATGTGTCAGAGGTTTTCAC
CGTCATCACCGAAACGCGCGAGGCAGAAGGAGATGGCGCCCAACAGTCCCCCGGCCACGGGGCCTGCCAC
CATACCCACGCCGAAACAAGCGCTCATGAGCCCGAAGTGGCGAGCCCGATCTTCCCCATCGGTGATGTCG
GCGATATAGGCGCCAGCAACCGCACCTGTGGCGCCGGTGATGCCGGCCACGATGCGTCCGGCGTAGAGGA
TCTGCTCATGTTTGACAGCTTATCATCGATGCATAATGTGCCTGTCAAATGGACGAAGCAGGGATTCTGC
AAACCCTATGCTACTCCGTCAAGCCGTCAATTGTCTGATTCGTTACCAATTATGACAACTTGACGGCTAC
ATCATTCACTTTTTCTTCACAACCGGCACGGAACTCGCTCGGGCTGGCCCCGGTGCATTTTTTAAATACC
CGCGAGAAATAGAGTTGATCGTCAAAACCAACATTGCGACCGACGGTGGCGATAGGCATCCGGGTGGTGC
TCAAAAGCAGCTTCGCCTGGCTGATACGTTGGTCCTCGCGCCAGCTTAAGACGCTAATCCCTAACTGCTG
GCGGAAAAGATGTGACAGACGCGACGGCGACAAGCAAACATGCTGTGCGACGCTGGCGATATCAAAATTG
CTGTCTGCCAGGTGATCGCTGATGTACTGACAAGCCTCGCGTACCCGATTATCCATCGGTGGATGGAGCG
ACTCGTTAATCGCTTCCATGCGCCGCAGTAACAATTGCTCAAGCAGATTTATCGCCAGCAGCTCCGAATA
GCGCCCTTCCCCTTGCCCGGCGTTAATGATTTGCCCAAACAGGTCGCTGAAATGCGGCTGGTGCGCTTCA
TCCGGGCGAAAGAACCCCGTATTGGCAAATATTGACGGCCAGTTAAGCCATTCATGCCAGTAGGCGCGCG
GACGAAAGTAAACCCACTGGTGATACCATTCGCGAGCCTCCGGATGACGACCGTAGTGATGAATCTCTCC
TGGCGGGAACAGCAAAATATCACCCGGTCGGCAAACAAATTCTCGTCCCTGATTTTTCACCACCCCCTGA
CCGCGAATGGTGAGATTGAGAATATAACCTTTCATTCCCAGCGGTCGGTCGATAAAAAAATCGAGATAAC
CGTTGGCCTCAATCGGCGTTAAACCCGCCACCAGATGGGCATTAAACGAGTATCCCGGCAGCAGGGGATC
ATTTTGCGCTTCAGCCATACTTTTCATACTCCCGC
Features (pLannotate 1.2.2; 15 found; start..end, strand, type, name):
     10..294     +  promoter       araBAD promoter: araBAD; promoter of the L-arabinose operon of E. coli; the araC regulatory gene is transcribed in the opposite direction (Guzman et al., 1995)
    382..1500    +  CDS            yebS (fragment): YEBS_ECOLI - Experimental evidence at protein level: Swiss-Prot protein existence level 1. Component of a transport pathway that contributes to membrane integrity. From Escherichia coli (strain K12).
   1472..4102    +  CDS            yebT: YEBT_ECOLI - Experimental evidence at protein level: Swiss-Prot protein existence level 1. Component of a transport pathway that contributes to membrane integrity (PubMed:27795327). May directly span the intermembrane space, facilitating the transport of substrates across the periplasm (Probable). From Escherichia coli (strain K12).
   4268..4383    +  ncRNA          5S rRNA: Accession: RF00001 - 5S ribosomal RNA
   4387..4473    +  terminator     rrnB T1 terminator: Escherichia coli rrnB; transcription terminator T1 from the E. coli rrnB gene
   4565..4592    +  terminator     rrnB T2 terminator: transcription terminator T2 from the E. coli rrnB gene
   4611..4702    +  promoter       AmpR promoter: bla
   4703..5563    +  CDS            AmpR: β-lactamase; bla; confers resistance to ampicillin, carbenicillin, and related antibiotics
   5605..5985    +  rep_origin     M13 ori (sequence partly withheld): M13 bacteriophage origin of replication; arrow indicates direction of (+) strand synthesis
   6171..6758    +  rep_origin     ori: high-copy-number ColE1/pMB1/pBR322/pUC origin of replication
   6944..6995    -  misc_feature   bom (fragment): basis of mobility region from pBR322
   7111..7150    -  CDS            rop (fragment): Rop protein, which maintains plasmids at low copy number; rop
   7151..7336    -  CDS            TcR (fragment): tetracycline efflux protein; tet; confers resistance to tetracycline
   7346..7364    +  promoter       tet promoter (fragment): E. coli promoter for tetracycline efflux protein gene
   7454..8332    -  CDS            araC: L-arabinose regulatory protein; araC
