[The description below was written by a language model from this plasmid's Addgene catalogue record and pLannotate feature annotations shown in this document.]
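Description:
pBEL2819 is a bacterial expression plasmid built on a pBAD backbone for arabinose-controlled co-expression of a mutant LetA together with LetB in E. coli. The sequenced construct is about 8.3 kb. It replicates from a high-copy ColE1/pMB1-type origin and is selected with ampicillin through the β-lactamase (AmpR) gene and its own promoter. An M13 phage origin is also annotated. Short fragments of bom, rop, the tetracycline resistance gene and the tet promoter are annotated as well. These are non-functional remnants of the pBR322-derived lineage of the backbone.

The payload sits downstream of the araBAD promoter, with the regulator gene araC encoded divergently on the opposite strand, so transcription is kept low without L-arabinose and induced when it is added. Two adjacent E. coli K-12 coding regions follow: yebS (the older name for letA), detected only as a fragment, and yebT (letB), which is annotated in full. The fragmentary match for yebS is consistent with the stated design, LetA(ΔZnR-N ΔZnR-C), in which two regions designated ZnR-N and ZnR-C are deleted. The record does not define these regions or give the deletion boundaries. The two annotations overlap slightly, suggesting an operon-like arrangement transcribed as a single message. Transcription ends at the rrnB T1 and T2 terminators, which are preceded by a 5S rRNA segment carried over from the rrnB region. No affinity or epitope tags are annotated.

Both proteins are described as components of a transport pathway that contributes to membrane integrity, and LetB may span the periplasm. The plasmid was assembled by Gibson cloning. It serves to express the deletion variant of LetA alongside LetB, presumably to test the contribution of the deleted regions to this transport system.
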