Addgene plasmid #232512: pBEL2819
Purpose: Expression plasmid of LetA(ΔZnR-N ΔZnR-C) with LetB
Depositing lab: Gira Bhabha & Damian Ekiert. Depositing organization: Johns Hopkins University and School of Medicine. Publication: LetA defines a structurally distinct transporter family. Santarossa CC, Li Y, Yousef S, Hasdemir HS, Rodriguez CC, Haase MAB, Baek M, Coudray N, Pavek JG, Focke KN, Silverberg AL, Bautista C, Yeh JT, Marty MT, Baker D, Tajkhorshid E, Ekiert DC, Bhabha G. Nature. 2026 Jan 21. doi: 10.1038/s41586-025-09990-0. PubMed 41565823.
Backbone
  Vector backbone: pBAD
  Vector type: Bacterial Expression
Growth in bacteria
  Bacterial resistance: Ampicillin, 100 μg/mL
  Growth temperature: 37°C
  Growth strain: DH5alpha
  Copy number: High Copy
Gene/Insert
  Cloning method: Gibson Cloning
Terms and licenses: Academic/Nonprofit Terms; Industry Terms: Not Available to Industry
Depositor comments: Please visit https://doi.org/10.1101/2025.03.21.644421 for bioRxiv preprint.
How to cite: pBEL2819 was a gift from Gira Bhabha & Damian Ekiert (Addgene plasmid # 232512 ; http://n2t.net/addgene:232512 ; RRID:Addgene_232512)
